>Addgene plasmid #172994 | pCMV7.1_3xFLAG-WWC1 | addgene full sequence | sequence record 340494 | Addgene NGS Result
CCATTCGCCATTCAGGCTGCGCAACTGTTGGGAAGGGCGATCGGTGCGGGCCTCTTCGCTATTACGCCAG
CTGGCGAAAGGGGGATGTGCTGCAAGGCGATTAAGTTGGGTAACGCCAGGGTTTTCCCAGTCACGACGTT
GTAAAACGACGGCCAGTGCCAAGCTGATCTATACATTGAATCAATATTGGCAATTAGCCATATTAGTCAT
TGGTTATATAGCATAAATCAATATTGGCTATTGGCCATTGCATACGTTGTATCTATATCATAATATGTAC
ATTTATATTGGCTCATGTCCAATATGACCGCCATGTTGACATTGATTATTGACTAGTTATTAATAGTAAT
CAATTACGGGGTCATTAGTTCATAGCCCATATATGGAGTTCCGCGTTACATAACTTACGGTAAATGGCCC
GCCTGGCTGACCGCCCAACGACCCCCGCCCATTGACGTCAATAATGACGTATGTTCCCATAGTAACGCCA
ATAGGGACTTTCCATTGACGTCAATGGGTGGAGTATTTACGGTAAACTGCCCACTTGGCAGTACATCAAG
TGTATCATATGCCAAGTCCGCCCCCTATTGACGTCAATGACGGTAAATGGCCCGCCTGGCATTATGCCCA
GTACATGACCTTACGGGACTTTCCTACTTGGCAGTACATCTACGTATTAGTCATCGCTATTACCATGGTG
ATGCGGTTTTGGCAGTACACCAATGGGCGTGGATAGCGGTTTGACTCACGGGGATTTCCAAGTCTCCACC
CCATTGACGTCAATGGGAGTTTGTTTTGGCACCAAAATCAACGGGACTTTCCAAAATGTCGTAATAACCC
CGCCCCGTTGACGCAAATGGGCGGTAGGCGTGTACGGTGGGAGGTCTATATAAGCAGAGCTCGTTTAGTG
AACCGTCAGAATTAACCATGGACTACAAAGACCATGACGGTGATTATAAAGATCATGACATCGATTACAA
GGATGACGATGACAAGCTTGCGGCCGCGAATTCATCGATAGATCTGATATCAACAAGTTTGTACAAAAAA
GCAGGCTCTCCCCGGCCGGAGCTGCCCCTGCCGGAGGGCTGGGAGGAGGCGCGCGACTTCGACGGCAAGG
TCTACTACATAGACCACACGAACCGCACCACCAGCTGGATCGACCCGCGGGACAGGTACACCAAACCGCT
CACCTTTGCTGACTGCATTAGTGATGAGTTGCCGCTAGGATGGGAAGAGGCATATGACCCACAGGTTGGA
GATTACTTCATAGACCACAACACCAAAACCACTCAGATTGAGGATCCTCGAGTACAATGGCGGCGGGAGC
AGGAACATATGCTGAAGGATTACCTGGTGGTGGCCCAGGAGGCTCTGAGTGCACAAAAGGAGATCTACCA
GGTGAAGCAGCAGCGCCTGGAGCTTGCACAGCAGGAGTACCAGCAACTGCATGCCGTCTGGGAGCATAAG
CTGGGCTCCCAGGTCAGCTTGGTCTCTGGTTCATCATCCAGCTCCAAGTATGACCCTGAGATCCTGAAAG
CTGAAATTGCCACTGCAAAATCCCGGGTCAACAAGCTGAAGAGAGAGATGGTTCACCTCCAGCACGAGCT
GCAGTTCAAAGAGCGTGGCTTTCAGACCCTGAAGAAAATCGATAAGAAAATGTCTGATGCTCAGGGCAGC
TACAAACTGGATGAAGCTCAGGCTGTCTTGAGAGAAACAAAAGCCATCAAAAAGGCTATTACCTGTGGGG
AAAAGGAAAAGCAAGATCTCATTAAGAGCCTTGCCATGTTGAAGGACGGCTTCCGCACTGACAGGGGGTC
TCACTCAGACCTGTGGTCCAGCAGCAGCTCTCTGGAGAGTTCGAGTTTCCCGCTACCGAAACAGTACCTG
GATGTGAGCTCCCAGACAGACATCTCGGGAAGCTTCGGCATCAACAGCAACAATCAGTTGGCAGAGAAGG
TCAGATTGCGCCTTCGATATGAAGAGGCTAAGAGAAGGATCGCCAACCTGAAGATCCAGCTGGCCAAGCT
TGACAGTGAGGCCTGGCCTGGGGTGCTGGACTCAGAGAGGGACCGGCTGATCCTTATCAACGAGAAGGAG
GAGCTGCTGAAGGAGATGCGCTTCATCAGCCCCCGCAAGTGGACCCAGGGGGAGGTGGAGCAGCTGGAGA
TGGCCCGGAAGCGGCTGGAAAAGGACCTGCAGGCAGCCCGGGACACCCAGAGCAAGGCGCTGACGGAGAG
GTTAAAGTTAAACAGTAAGAGGAACCAGCTTGTGAGAGAACTGGAGGAAGCCACCCGGCAGGTGGCAACT
CTGCACTCCCAGCTGAAAAGTCTCTCAAGCAGCATGCAGTCCCTGTCCTCAGGCAGCAGCCCCGGATCCC
TCACGTCCAGCCGGGGCTCCCTGGTTGCATCCAGCCTGGACTCCTCCACTTCAGCCAGCTTCACTGACCT
CTACTATGACCCCTTTGAGCAGCTGGACTCAGAGCTGCAGAGCAAGGTGGAGTTCCTGCTCCTGGAGGGG
GCCACCGGCTTCCGGCCCTCAGGCTGCATCACCACCATCCACGAGGATGAGGTGGCCAAGACCCAGAAGG
CAGAGGGAGGTGGCCGCCTGCAGGCTCTGCGTTCCCTGTCTGGCACCCCAAAGTCCATGACCTCCCTATC
CCCACGTTCCTCTCTCTCCTCCCCCTCCCCACCCTGTTCCCCTCTCATGGCTGACCCCCTCCTGGCTGGT
GATGCCTTCCTCAACTCCTTGGAGTTTGAAGACCCGGAGCTGAGTGCCACTCTTTGTGAACTGAGCCTTG
GTAACAGCGCCCAGGAAAGATACCGGCTGGAGGAACCAGGAACGGAGGGCAAGCAGCTGGGCCAAGCTGT
GAATACGGCCCAGGGGTGTGGCCTGAAAGTGGCCTGTGTCTCAGCCGCCGTATCGGACGAGTCAGTGGCT
GGAGACAGTGGTGTGTACGAGGCTTCCGTGCAGAGACTGGGTGCTTCAGAAGCTGCTGCATTTGACAGTG
ACGAATCGGAAGCAGTGGGTGCGACCCGAATTCAGATTGCCCTGAAGTATGATGAGAAGAATAAGCAATT
TGCAATATTAATCATCCAGCTGAGTAACCTTTCTGCTCTGTTGCAGCAACAAGACCAGAAAGTGAATATC
CGCGTGGCTGTCCTTCCTTGCTCTGAAAGCACAACCTGCCTGTTCCGGACCCGGCCTCTGGACGCCTCAG
ACACTCTAGTGTTCAATGAGGTGTTCTGGGTATCCATGTCCTATCCAGCCCTTCACCAGAAGACCTTAAG
AGTCGATGTCTGTACCACCGACAGGAGCCATCTGGAAGAGTGCCTGGGAGGCGCCCAGATCAGCCTGGCG
GAGGTCTGCCGGTCTGGGGAGAGGTCGACTCGCTGGTACAACCTTCTCAGCTACAAATACTTGAAGAAAC
AGAGCAGGGAGCTCAAGCCAGTGGGAGTCATGGCCCCTGCCTCAGGGCCTGCCAGCACGGACGCTGTGTC
TGCTCTGTTGGAACAGACAGCAGTGGAGCTGGAGAAGAGGCAGGAGGGCAGGAGCAGCACACAGACACTG
GAAGACAGCTGGAGGTATGAGGAGACCAGTGAGAATGAGGCAGTAGCCGAGGAAGAGGAGGAGGAGGTGG
AGGAGGAGGAGGGAGAAGAGGATGTTTTCACCGAGAAAGCCTCACCTGATATGGATGGGTACCCAGCATT
AAAGGTGGACAAAGAGACCAACACGGAGACCCCGGCCCCATCCCCCACAGTGGTGCGACCTAAGGACCGG
AGAGTGGGCACCCCGTCCCAGGGGCCATTTCTTCGAGGGAGCACCATCATCCGCTCTAAGACCTTCTCCC
CAGGACCCCAGAGCCAGTACGTGTGCCGGCTGAATCGGAGTGATAGTGACAGCTCCACTCTGTCCAAAAA
GCCACCTTTTGTTCGAAACTCCCTGGAGCGACGCAGCGTCCGGATGAAGCGGCCTTCCTCGGTCAAGTCG
CTGCGCTCCGAGCGTCTGATCCGTACCTCGCTGGACCTGGAGTTAGACCTGCAGGCGACAAGAACCTGGC
ACAGCCAACTGACCCAGGAGATCTCGGTGCTGAAGGAGCTCAAGGAGCAGCTGGAACAAGCCAAGAGCCA
CGGGGAGAAGGAGCTGCCACAGTGGTTGCGTGAGGACGAGCGTTTCCGCCTGCTGCTGAGGATGCTGGAG
AAGCGGCAGATGGACCGAGCGGAGCACAAGGGTGAGCTTCAGACAGACAAGATGATGAGGGCAGCTGCCA
AGGATGTGCACAGGCTCCGAGGCCAGAGCTGTAAGGAACCCCCAGAAGTTCAGTCTTTCAGGGAGAAGAT
GGCATTTTTCACCCGGCCTCGGATGAATATCCCAGCTCTCTCTGCAGATGACGTCTAAGACCCAGCTTTC
TTGTACAAAGTGGTTGATTCGGTACCAGTCGACTCTAGAGGATCCCGGGTGGCATCCCTGTGACCCCTCC
CCAGTGCCTCTCCTGGCCCTGGAAGTTGCCACTCCAGTGCCCACCAGCCTTGTCCTAATAAAATTAAGTT
GCATCATTTTGTCTGACTAGGTGTCCTTCTATAATATTATGGGGTGGAGGGGGGTGGTATGGAGCAAGGG
GCAAGTTGGGAAGACAACCTGTAGGGCCTGCGGGGTCTATTGGGAACCAAGCTGGAGTGCAGTGGCACAA
TCTTGGCTCACTGCAATCTCCGCCTCCTGGGTTCAAGCGATTCTCCTGCCTCAGCCTCCCGAGTTGTTGG
GATTCCAGGCATGCATGACCAGGCTCAGCTAATTTTTGTTTTTTTGGTAGAGACGGGGTTTCACCATATT
GGCCAGGCTGGTCTCCAACTCCTAATCTCAGGTGATCTACCCACCTTGGCCTCCCAAATTGCTGGGATTA
CAGGCGTGAACCACTGCTCCCTTCCCTGTCCTTCTGATTTTAAAATAACTATACCAGCAGGAGGACGTCC
AGACACAGCATAGGCTACCTGGCCATGCCCAACCGGTGGGACATTTGAGTTGCTTGCTTGGCACTGTCCT
CTCATGCGTTGGGTCCACTCAGTAGATGCCTGTTGAATTGGGTACGCGGCCAGCTTGGCTGTGGAATGTG
TGTCAGTTAGGGTGTGGAAAGTCCCCAGGCTCCCCAGCAGGCAGAAGTATGCAAAGCATGCATCTCAATT
AGTCAGCAACCAGGTGTGGAAAGTCCCCAGGCTCCCCAGCAGGCAGAAGTATGCAAAGCATGCATCTCAA
TTAGTCAGCAACCATAGTCCCGCCCCTAACTCCGCCCATCCCGCCCCTAACTCCGCCCAGTTCCGCCCAT
TCTCCGCCCCATGGCTGACTAATTTTTTTTATTTATGCAGAGGCCGAGGCCGCCTCGGCCTCTGAGCTAT
TCCAGAAGTAGTGAGGAGGCTTTTTTGGAGGCCTAGGCTTTTGCAAAAAGCTCCTCGAGGAACTGAAAAA
CCAGAAAGTTAATTCCCTATAGTGAGTCGTATTAAATTCGTAATCATGTCATAGCTGTTTCCTGTGTGAA
ATTGTTATCCGCTCACAATTCCACACAACATACGAGCCGGAAGCATAAAGTGTAAAGCCTGGGGTGCCTA
ATGAGTGAGCTAACTCACATTAATTGCGTTGCGCTCACTGCCCGCTTTCCAGTCGGGAAACCTGTCGTGC
CAGCTGCATTAATGAATCGGCCAACGCGCGGGGAGAGGCGGTTTGCGTATTGGGCGCTCTTCCGCTTCCT
CGCTCACTGACTCGCTGCGCTCGGTCGTTCGGCTGCGGCGAGCGGTATCAGCTCACTCAAAGGCGGTAAT
ACGGTTATCCACAGAATCAGGGGATAACGCAGGAAAGAACATGTGAGCAAAAGGCCAGCAAAAGGCCAGG
AACCGTAAAAAGGCCGCGTTGCTGGCGTTTTTCCATAGGCTCCGCCCCCCTGACGAGCATCACAAAAATC
GACGCTCAAGTCAGAGGTGGCGAAACCCGACAGGACTATAAAGATACCAGGCGTTTCCCCCTGGAAGCTC
CCTCGTGCGCTCTCCTGTTCCGACCCTGCCGCTTACCGGATACCTGTCCGCCTTTCTCCCTTCGGGAAGC
GTGGCGCTTTCTCATAGCTCACGCTGTAGGTATCTCAGTTCGGTGTAGGTCGTTCGCTCCAAGCTGGGCT
GTGTGCACGAACCCCCCGTTCAGCCCGACCGCTGCGCCTTATCCGGTAACTATCGTCTTGAGTCCAACCC
GGTAAGACACGACTTATCGCCACTGGCAGCAGCCACTGGTAACAGGATTAGCAGAGCGAGGTATGTAGGC
GGTGCTACAGAGTTCTTGAAGTGGTGGCCTAACTACGGCTACACTAGAAGAACAGTATTTGGTATCTGCG
CTCTGCTGAAGCCAGTTACCTTCGGAAAAAGAGTTGGTAGCTCTTGATCCGGCAAACAAACCACCGCTGG
TAGCGGTGGTTTTTTTGTTTGCAAGCAGCAGATTACGCGCAGAAAAAAAGGATCTCAAGAAGATCCTTTG
ATCTTTTCTACGGGGTCTGACGCTCAGTGGAACGAAAACTCACGTTAAGGGATTTTGGTCATGAGATTAT
CAAAAAGGATCTTCACCTAGATCCTTTTAAATTAAAAATGAAGTTTTAAATCAATCTAAAGTATATATGA
GTAAACTTGGTCTGACAGTTACCAATGCTTAATCAGTGAGGCACCTATCTCAGCGATCTGTCTATTTCGT
TCATCCATAGTTGCCTGACTCCCCGTCGTGTAGATAACTACGATACGGGAGGGCTTACCATCTGGCCCCA
GTGCTGCAATGATACCGCGAGACCCACGCTCACCGGCTCCAGATTTATCAGCAATAAACCAGCCAGCCGG
AAGGGCCGAGCGCAGAAGTGGTCCTGCAACTTTATCCGCCTCCATCCAGTCTATTAATTGTTGCCGGGAA
GCTAGAGTAAGTAGTTCGCCAGTTAATAGTTTGCGCAACGTTGTTGCCATTGCTACAGGCATCGTGGTGT
CACGCTCGTCGTTTGGTATGGCTTCATTCAGCTCCGGTTCCCAACGATCAAGGCGAGTTACATGATCCCC
CATGTTGTGCAAAAAAGCGGTTAGCTCCTTCGGTCCTCCGATCGTTGTCAGAAGTAAGTTGGCCGCAGTG
TTATCACTCATGGTTATGGCAGCACTGCATAATTCTCTTACTGTCATGCCATCCGTAAGATGCTTTTCTG
TGACTGGTGAGTACTCAACCAAGTCATTCTGAGAATAGTGTATGCGGCGACCGAGTTGCTCTTGCCCGGC
GTCAATACGGGATAATACCGCGCCACATAGCAGAACTTTAAAAGTGCTCATCATTGGAAAACGTTCTTCG
GGGCGAAAACTCTCAAGGATCTTACCGCTGTTGAGATCCAGTTCGATGTAACCCACTCGTGCACCCAACT
GATCTTCAGCATCTTTTACTTTCACCAGCGTTTCTGGGTGAGCAAAAACAGGAAGGCAAAATGCCGCAAA
AAAGGGAATAAGGGCGACACGGAAATGTTGAATACTCATACTCTTCCTTTTTCAATATTATTGAAGCATT
TATCAGGGTTATTGTCTCATGAGCGGATACATATTTGAATGTATTTAGAAAAATAAACAAATAGGGGTTC
CGCGCACATTTCCCCGAAAAGTGCCACCTG
[124 nt withheld, positions 7661-7784]
C
[91 nt withheld, positions 7786-7876]
A
[49 nt withheld, positions 7878-7926]
CCTTTGACGTTGGAGTCCACGTTCTTT
[37 nt withheld, positions 7954-7990]
ACCCTATCTCGGTCTATTCTTTTGATTTATAAGGGATTTTGCCGATTTCGGCCTATTGGTTAAAAAATGA
GCTGATTTAACAAAAATTTAACGCGAATTTTAACAAAATATTAACGCTTACAATTT
Features (pLannotate 1.2.2; 19 found; start..end, strand, type, name):
      4..158     -  CDS            lacZα (fragment): LacZα fragment of β-galactosidase; lacZ fragment
    318..697     +  enhancer       CMV enhancer: human cytomegalovirus immediate early enhancer
    699..898     +  promoter       CMV promoter: human cytomegalovirus (CMV) immediate early promoter
    931..996     +  CDS            3xFLAG: three tandem FLAG® epitope tags, followed by an enterokinase cleavage site
   1033..1057    +  protein_bind   attB1: mutant version of attB; recombination site for the Gateway® BP reaction BP Clonase™
   1060..4395    +  CDS            WWC1: KIBRA_HUMAN - Also known as KIAA0869. Experimental evidence at protein level: Swiss-Prot protein existence level 1. Probable regulator of the Hippo/SWH (Sav/Wts/Hpo) signaling pathway, a signaling pathway that plays a pivotal role in tumor suppression by restricting proliferation and promoting apoptosis. Along with NF2 can synergistically induce the phosphorylation of LATS1 and LATS2 and can probably function in the regulation of the Hippo/SWH (Sav/Wts/Hpo) signaling pathway. Acts as a transcriptional coactivator of ESR1 which plays an essential role in DYNLL1-mediated ESR1 transactivation. Re
   4400..4424    -  protein_bind   attB2: mutant version of attB; recombination site for the Gateway® BP reaction BP Clonase™
   4438..4456    -  misc_feature   MCS (fragment): pUC18/19 multiple cloning site
   4457..5079    +  polyA_signal   hGH poly(A) signal: human growth hormone polyadenylation signal
   5108..5437    +  promoter       SV40 promoter: SV40 enhancer and early promoter
   5476..5494    -  promoter       T7 promoter: promoter for bacteriophage T7 RNA polymerase
   5532..5548    -  protein_bind   lac operator: The lac repressor binds to the lac operator to inhibit transcription in E. coli. This inhibition can be relieved by adding lactose or isopropyl-β-D-thiogalactopyranoside (IPTG). lac repressor encoded by lacI
   5556..5586    -  promoter       lac promoter: promoter for the E. coli lac operon
   5601..5622    -  protein_bind   CAP binding site: CAP binding activates transcription in the presence of cAMP. E. coli catabolite activator protein
   5635..5727    -  CDS            lacI (fragment): lac repressor; lacI; The lac repressor binds to the lac operator to inhibit transcription in E. coli. This inhibition can be relieved by adding lactose or isopropyl-β-D-thiogalactopyranoside (IPTG).
   5910..6498    -  rep_origin     ori: high-copy-number ColE1/pMB1/pBR322/pUC origin of replication
   6669..7529    -  CDS            AmpR: β-lactamase; bla; confers resistance to ampicillin, carbenicillin, and related antibiotics
   7530..7634    -  promoter       AmpR promoter: bla
   7661..8089    +  rep_origin     f1 ori (sequence partly withheld): f1 bacteriophage origin of replication; arrow indicates direction of (+) strand synthesis
