[The description below was written by a language model from this plasmid's Addgene catalogue record and pLannotate feature annotations shown in this document.]
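Description:
pCMV7.1_3xFLAG-WWC1 is a mammalian expression plasmid of about 8.1 kb, built on the pCMV7.1 backbone, for constitutive production of human WWC1 (also known as KIBRA) carrying an N-terminal 3xFLAG tag. It is propagated in E. coli as a high-copy plasmid through a ColE1/pUC-type origin and selected with ampicillin via the β-lactamase gene and its native promoter. An f1 phage origin is also present, which in principle allows single-stranded DNA rescue. Remnants of the lac region (lacZα and lacI fragments, lac promoter and operator, CAP site) and a T7 promoter are backbone leftovers with no evident role in expressing the insert.

The expression cassette consists of the human cytomegalovirus immediate-early enhancer and promoter, followed by the 3xFLAG coding sequence, which includes an enterokinase cleavage site. The WWC1 open reading frame follows, and transcripts are terminated by the human growth hormone polyadenylation signal. The WWC1 sequence is flanked by attB1 and attB2 sites, consistent with its insertion by Gateway recombination; the attB1 site lies between the tag and the gene and so is expected to be translated as a short linker. An SV40 enhancer/early promoter sits downstream of the poly(A) signal, but the annotation shows no mammalian selection marker driven by it, so the plasmid appears suited mainly to transient transfection.

WWC1 is a probable regulator of the Hippo signalling pathway, promoting LATS1/LATS2 phosphorylation together with NF2. The FLAG-tagged protein can be detected or immunoprecipitated with anti-FLAG reagents. That fits the associated work, which studied protein-protein interactions among Hippo pathway components.
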