Addgene plasmid #172994: pCMV7.1_3xFLAG-WWC1
Purpose: constitutive expression of FLAG-tagged WWC1
Depositing lab: Michael Wehr. Depositing organization: Klinikum der Ludwig Maximilians-Universitaet Muenchen. Publication: Comprehensive split TEV based protein-protein interaction screening reveals TAOK2 as a key modulator of Hippo signalling to limit growth. Ma X, Mandausch FJ, Wu Y, Sahoo VK, Ma W, Leoni G, Hostiuc M, Wintgens JP, Qiu J, Kannaiyan N, Rossner MJ, Wehr MC. Cell Signal. 2024 Jan;113:110917. doi: 10.1016/j.cellsig.2023.110917. Epub 2023 Oct 7. PubMed 37813295.
Backbone
  Vector backbone: pCMV7.1
  Vector type: Mammalian Expression
Growth in bacteria
  Bacterial resistance: Ampicillin, 100 μg/mL
  Growth temperature: 37°C
  Growth strain: DH5alpha
  Copy number: High Copy
Gene/Insert
  Gene/Insert name: 3xFLAG-WWC1
  Species: H. sapiens (human)
  Entrez Gene: WWC1 (a.k.a. HBEBP3, HBEBP36, KIBRA, MEMRYQTL, PPP1R168)
  Tag / fusion protein: 3xFLAG (N terminal on insert)
  Cloning method: Gateway Cloning
Terms and licenses: Academic/Nonprofit Terms; Industry Terms: Not Available to Industry
How to cite: pCMV7.1_3xFLAG-WWC1 was a gift from Michael Wehr (Addgene plasmid # 172994 ; http://n2t.net/addgene:172994 ; RRID:Addgene_172994)
